Addgene plasmid #76919: PRKG2 gRNA (BRDN0001147547)
Purpose: 3rd generation lentiviral gRNA plasmid targeting human PRKG2
Depositing lab: John Doench & David Root. Depositing organization: Broad Institute. Publication: Optimized sgRNA design to maximize activity and minimize off-target effects of CRISPR-Cas9. Doench JG, Fusi N, Sullender M, Hegde M, Vaimberg EW, Donovan KF, Smith I, Tothova Z, Wilen C, Orchard R, Virgin HW, Listgarten J, Root DE. Nat Biotechnol. 2016 Jan 18. doi: 10.1038/nbt.3437. PubMed 26780180.
Backbone
  Vector backbone: lentiGuide-Puro
  Backbone manufacturer: Zhang Lab (Addgene plasmid # 52963)
  Vector type: Mammalian Expression, Lentiviral, CRISPR
  Selectable markers: Puromycin
Growth in bacteria
  Bacterial resistance: Ampicillin, 100 μg/mL
  Growth temperature: 37°C
  Growth strain: DH5alpha
  Copy number: High Copy
Gene/Insert
  Gene/Insert name: PRKG2 (alt names: PRKG2; NM_001282485.1)
  gRNA/shRNA sequence: AGAACATTCAACCAAACTGT
  Species: H. sapiens (human)
  Entrez Gene: PRKG2 (a.k.a. PKG2, PRKGR2, cGK2, cGKII)
  Promoter: hU6
  Cloning method: Unknown
  Sequencing primers: 5′ U6-F; 3′ pS2-R
Terms and licenses: Academic/Nonprofit Terms; Industry Terms: Not Available to Industry
Depositor comments: The gRNA was designed to target the following Genbank reference sequence(s): NM_001282485.1,NM_006259.2. Note that this plasmid does NOT contain Cas9. It should be used in conjunction with lentiCas9-Blast (Addgene #52962) or otherwise with cell lines already expressing Cas9. Browse the full kinome gRNA library at http://www.addgene.org/pooled-library/broadgpp-human-kinome/ or visit http://www.broadinstitute.org/rnai/public/ for detailed protocols and information.
How to cite: PRKG2 gRNA (BRDN0001147547) was a gift from John Doench & David Root (Addgene plasmid # 76919 ; http://n2t.net/addgene:76919 ; RRID:Addgene_76919)
