[The description below was written by a language model from this plasmid's Addgene catalogue record and pLannotate feature annotations shown in this document.]
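Description:
PRKG2 gRNA (BRDN0001147547) is a third-generation lentiviral CRISPR guide plasmid built on the lentiGuide-Puro backbone. It expresses a single guide RNA directed against human PRKG2, the gene for cGMP-dependent protein kinase II (also known as cGKII or PKG2). In bacteria it is maintained through a high-copy ColE1/pUC-type origin and selected with ampicillin via the β-lactamase gene. The backbone also carries an f1 origin, an SV40 origin and residual lac, T7 and T3 cloning-vector elements.

The viral transfer cassette begins with an RSV promoter fused to a truncated HIV-1 5' LTR, which makes genomic RNA production Tat-independent. This is followed by the Ψ packaging signal with a partial gag sequence, the Rev response element for nuclear export of the unspliced genome, and a cPPT/CTS. The cassette ends in a ΔU3 self-inactivating 3' LTR followed by an SV40 polyadenylation signal.

Two expression units sit between the LTRs. A human U6 RNA polymerase III promoter drives the PRKG2-specific spacer joined to the Streptococcus pyogenes Cas9 guide scaffold. An EF-1α core promoter with its intron A drives puromycin N-acetyltransferase, stabilised by a WPRE, so that transduced mammalian cells can be selected with puromycin.

The plasmid does not encode Cas9. It is intended for cells that already express Cas9 or for use alongside a separate Cas9 lentivirus. The guide was designed against two PRKG2 reference transcripts and belongs to a human kinome gRNA collection, supporting gene knockout studies of PRKG2.
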