Features (pLannotate 1.2.2; 29 found; start..end, strand, type, name):
     14..80      +  CDS            small t antigen (fragment): SV40 (simian virus 40) small t antigen
    106..317     +  promoter       EF-1α core promoter: core promoter for human elongation factor EF-1α
    318..1256    +  intron         EF-1α intron A: intron upstream of the start codon of human EF-1α
   1278..1877    +  CDS            PuroR (fragment): puromycin N-acetyltransferase; pac from Streptomyces; confers resistance to puromycin
   1893..2481    +  misc_feature   WPRE: woodchuck hepatitis virus posttranscriptional regulatory element
   2532..2551    +  misc_feature   cPPT/CTS (fragment): central polypurine tract and central termination sequence of HIV-1
   2553..2786    +  LTR            3' LTR (ΔU3): self-inactivating 3' long terminal repeat (LTR) from HIV-1
   2864..2985    +  polyA_signal   SV40 poly(A) signal: SV40 polyadenylation signal
   3025..3160    +  rep_origin     SV40 ori: SV40 origin of replication
   3181..3199    -  promoter       T7 promoter: promoter for bacteriophage T7 RNA polymerase
   3207..3362    +  CDS            lacZα (fragment): LacZα fragment of β-galactosidase; lacZ fragment
   3367..3795    +  rep_origin     f1 ori (sequence partly withheld): f1 bacteriophage origin of replication; arrow indicates direction of (+) strand synthesis
   3848..3952    +  promoter       AmpR promoter: bla
   3953..4813    +  CDS            AmpR: β-lactamase; bla; confers resistance to ampicillin, carbenicillin, and related antibiotics
   4984..5572    +  rep_origin     ori: high-copy-number ColE1/pMB1/pBR322/pUC origin of replication
   5755..5847    +  CDS            lacI (fragment): lac repressor; lacI; The lac repressor binds to the lac operator to inhibit transcription in E. coli. This inhibition can be relieved by adding lactose or isopropyl-β-D-thiogalactopyranoside (IPTG).
   5860..5881    +  protein_bind   CAP binding site: CAP binding activates transcription in the presence of cAMP. E. coli catabolite activator protein
   5896..5926    +  promoter       lac promoter: promoter for the E. coli lac operon
   5934..5950    +  protein_bind   lac operator: The lac repressor binds to the lac operator to inhibit transcription in E. coli. This inhibition can be relieved by adding lactose or isopropyl-β-D-thiogalactopyranoside (IPTG). lac repressor encoded by lacI
   5995..6013    +  promoter       T3 promoter: promoter for bacteriophage T3 RNA polymerase
   6041..6267    +  promoter       RSV promoter: Rous sarcoma virus enhancer/promoter
   6268..6448    +  LTR            5' LTR (truncated): truncated 5' long terminal repeat (LTR) from HIV-1
   6495..6620    +  misc_feature   HIV-1 Ψ: packaging signal of human immunodeficiency virus type 1
   6604..6967    +  CDS            HIV-1 gag (fragment): gag protein from human immunodeficiency virus 1; gag
   7113..7346    +  misc_feature   RRE: The Rev response element (RRE) of HIV-1 allows for Rev-dependent mRNA export from the nucleus to the cytoplasm.
   7723..7749    +  CDS            Rev (fragment): human immunodeficiency virus 1 (HIV-1) Rev protein; rev; enhances nuclear export of unspliced and incompletely spliced viral mRNAs
   7753..7993    +  promoter       U6 promoter: RNA polymerase III promoter for human U6 snRNA
   8023..8098    +  misc_RNA       gRNA scaffold: guide RNA scaffold for the Streptococcus pyogenes CRISPR/Cas9 system
   8154..8271    +  misc_feature   cPPT/CTS: central polypurine tract and central termination sequence of HIV-1
>Addgene plasmid #76919 | PRKG2 gRNA (BRDN0001147547) | addgene full sequence | sequence record 186762 | Addgene Assembled Sequence
CCCGGGTGCAAAGATGGATAAAGTTTTAAACAGAGAGGAATCTTTGCAGCTAATGGACCTTCTAGGTCTT
GAAAGGAGTGGGAATTGGCTCCGGTGCCCGTCAGTGGGCAGAGCGCACATCGCCCACAGTCCCCGAGAAG
TTGGGGGGAGGGGTCGGCAATTGATCCGGTGCCTAGAGAAGGTGGCGCGGGGTAAACTGGGAAAGTGATG
TCGTGTACTGGCTCCGCCTTTTTCCCGAGGGTGGGGGAGAACCGTATATAAGTGCAGTAGTCGCCGTGAA
CGTTCTTTTTCGCAACGGGTTTGCCGCCAGAACACAGGTAAGTGCCGTGTGTGGTTCCCGCGGGCCTGGC
CTCTTTACGGGTTATGGCCCTTGCGTGCCTTGAATTACTTCCACCTGGCTGCAGTACGTGATTCTTGATC
CCGAGCTTCGGGTTGGAAGTGGGTGGGAGAGTTCGAGGCCTTGCGCTTAAGGAGCCCCTTCGCCTCGTGC
TTGAGTTGAGGCCTGGCCTGGGCGCTGGGGCCGCCGCGTGCGAATCTGGTGGCACCTTCGCGCCTGTCTC
GCTGCTTTCGATAAGTCTCTAGCCATTTAAAATTTTTGATGACCTGCTGCGACGCTTTTTTTCTGGCAAG
ATAGTCTTGTAAATGCGGGCCAAGATCTGCACACTGGTATTTCGGTTTTTGGGGCCGCGGGCGGCGACGG
GGCCCGTGCGTCCCAGCGCACATGTTCGGCGAGGCGGGGCCTGCGAGCGCGGCCACCGAGAATCGGACGG
GGGTAGTCTCAAGCTGGCCGGCCTGCTCTGGTGCCTGGCCTCGCGCCGCCGTGTATCGCCCCGCCCTGGG
CGGCAAGGCTGGCCCGGTCGGCACCAGTTGCGTGAGCGGAAAGATGGCCGCTTCCCGGCCCTGCTGCAGG
GAGCTCAAAATGGAGGACGCGGCGCTCGGGAGAGCGGGCGGGTGAGTCACCCACACAAAGGAAAAGGGCC
TTTCCGTCCTCAGCCGTCGCTTCATGTGACTCCACGGAGTACCGGGCGCCGTCCAGGCACCTCGATTAGT
TCTCGAGCTTTTGGAGTACGTCGTCTTTAGGTTGGGGGGAGGGGTTTTATGCGATGGAGTTTCCCCACAC
TGAGTGGGTGGAGACTGAAGTTAGGCCAGCTTGGCACTTGATGTAATTCTCCTTGGAATTTGCCCTTTTT
GAGTTTGGATCTTGGTTCATTCTCAAGCCTCAGACAGTGGTTCAAAGTTTTTTTCTTCCATTTCAGGTGT
CGTGACGTACGGCCACCATGACCGAGTACAAGCCCACGGTGCGCCTCGCCACCCGCGACGACGTCCCCAG
GGCCGTACGCACCCTCGCCGCCGCGTTCGCCGACTACCCCGCCACGCGCCACACCGTCGATCCGGACCGC
CACATCGAGCGGGTCACCGAGCTGCAAGAACTCTTCCTCACGCGCGTCGGGCTCGACATCGGCAAGGTGT
GGGTCGCGGACGACGGCGCCGCCGTGGCGGTCTGGACCACGCCGGAGAGCGTCGAAGCGGGGGCGGTGTT
CGCCGAGATCGGCCCGCGCATGGCCGAGTTGAGCGGTTCCCGGCTGGCCGCGCAGCAACAGATGGAAGGC
CTCCTGGCGCCGCACCGGCCCAAGGAGCCCGCGTGGTTCCTGGCCACCGTCGGAGTCTCGCCCGACCACC
AGGGCAAGGGTCTGGGCAGCGCCGTCGTGCTCCCCGGAGTGGAGGCGGCCGAGCGCGCCGGGGTGCCCGC
CTTCCTGGAGACCTCCGCGCCCCGCAACCTCCCCTTCTACGAGCGGCTCGGCTTCACCGTCACCGCCGAC
GTCGAGGTGCCCGAAGGACCGCGCACCTGGTGCATGACCCGCAAGCCCGGTGCCTGAACGCGTTAAGTCG
ACAATCAACCTCTGGATTACAAAATTTGTGAAAGATTGACTGGTATTCTTAACTATGTTGCTCCTTTTAC
GCTATGTGGATACGCTGCTTTAATGCCTTTGTATCATGCTATTGCTTCCCGTATGGCTTTCATTTTCTCC
TCCTTGTATAAATCCTGGTTGCTGTCTCTTTATGAGGAGTTGTGGCCCGTTGTCAGGCAACGTGGCGTGG
TGTGCACTGTGTTTGCTGACGCAACCCCCACTGGTTGGGGCATTGCCACCACCTGTCAGCTCCTTTCCGG
GACTTTCGCTTTCCCCCTCCCTATTGCCACGGCGGAACTCATCGCCGCCTGCCTTGCCCGCTGCTGGACA
GGGGCTCGGCTGTTGGGCACTGACAATTCCGTGGTGTTGTCGGGGAAATCATCGTCCTTTCCTTGGCTGC
TCGCCTGTGTTGCCACCTGGATTCTGCGCGGGACGTCCTTCTGCTACGTCCCTTCGGCCCTCAATCCAGC
GGACCTTCCTTCCCGCGGCCTGCTGCCGGCTCTGCGGCCTCTTCCGCGTCTTCGCCTTCGCCCTCAGACG
AGTCGGATCTCCCTTTGGGCCGCCTCCCCGCGTCGACTTTAAGACCAATGACTTACAAGGCAGCTGTAGA
TCTTAGCCACTTTTTAAAAGAAAAGGGGGGACTGGAAGGGCTAATTCACTCCCAACGAAGACAAGATCTG
CTTTTTGCTTGTACTGGGTCTCTCTGGTTAGACCAGATCTGAGCCTGGGAGCTCTCTGGCTAACTAGGGA
ACCCACTGCTTAAGCCTCAATAAAGCTTGCCTTGAGTGCTTCAAGTAGTGTGTGCCCGTCTGTTGTGTGA
CTCTGGTAACTAGAGATCCCTCAGACCCTTTTAGTCAGTGTGGAAAATCTCTAGCAGTACGTATAGTAGT
TCATGTCATCTTATTATTCAGTATTTATAACTTGCAAAGAAATGAATATCAGAGAGTGAGAGGAACTTGT
TTATTGCAGCTTATAATGGTTACAAATAAAGCAATAGCATCACAAATTTCACAAATAAAGCATTTTTTTC
ACTGCATTCTAGTTGTGGTTTGTCCAAACTCATCAATGTATCTTATCATGTCTGGCTCTAGCTATCCCGC
CCCTAACTCCGCCCATCCCGCCCCTAACTCCGCCCAGTTCCGCCCATTCTCCGCCCCATGGCTGACTAAT
TTTTTTTATTTATGCAGAGGCCGAGGCCGCCTCGGCCTCTGAGCTATTCCAGAAGTAGTGAGGAGGCTTT
TTTGGAGGCCTAGGGACGTACCCAATTCGCCCTATAGTGAGTCGTATTACGCGCGCTCACTGGCCGTCGT
TTTACAACGTCGTGACTGGGAAAACCCTGGCGTTACCCAACTTAATCGCCTTGCAGCACATCCCCCTTTC
GCCAGCTGGCGTAATAGCGAAGAGGCCCGCACCGATCGCCCTTCCCAACAGTTGCGCAGCCTGAATGGCG
AATGGG
[124 nt withheld, positions 3367-3490]
C
[91 nt withheld, positions 3492-3582]
A
[49 nt withheld, positions 3584-3632]
CCTTTGACGTTGGAGTCCACGTTCTTT
[37 nt withheld, positions 3660-3696]
ACCCTATCTCGGTCTATTCTTTTGATTTATAAGGGATTTTGCCGATTTCGGCCTATTGGTTAAAAAATGA
GCTGATTTAACAAAAATTTAACGCGAATTTTAACAAAATATTAACGCTTACAATTTAGGTGGCACTTTTC
GGGGAAATGTGCGCGGAACCCCTATTTGTTTATTTTTCTAAATACATTCAAATATGTATCCGCTCATGAG
ACAATAACCCTGATAAATGCTTCAATAATATTGAAAAAGGAAGAGTATGAGTATTCAACATTTCCGTGTC
GCCCTTATTCCCTTTTTTGCGGCATTTTGCCTTCCTGTTTTTGCTCACCCAGAAACGCTGGTGAAAGTAA
AAGATGCTGAAGATCAGTTGGGTGCACGAGTGGGTTACATCGAACTGGATCTCAACAGCGGTAAGATCCT
TGAGAGTTTTCGCCCCGAAGAACGTTTTCCAATGATGAGCACTTTTAAAGTTCTGCTATGTGGCGCGGTA
TTATCCCGTATTGACGCCGGGCAAGAGCAACTCGGTCGCCGCATACACTATTCTCAGAATGACTTGGTTG
AGTACTCACCAGTCACAGAAAAGCATCTTACGGATGGCATGACAGTAAGAGAATTATGCAGTGCTGCCAT
AACCATGAGTGATAACACTGCGGCCAACTTACTTCTGACAACGATCGGAGGACCGAAGGAGCTAACCGCT
TTTTTGCACAACATGGGGGATCATGTAACTCGCCTTGATCGTTGGGAACCGGAGCTGAATGAAGCCATAC
CAAACGACGAGCGTGACACCACGATGCCTGTAGCAATGGCAACAACGTTGCGCAAACTATTAACTGGCGA
ACTACTTACTCTAGCTTCCCGGCAACAATTAATAGACTGGATGGAGGCGGATAAAGTTGCAGGACCACTT
CTGCGCTCGGCCCTTCCGGCTGGCTGGTTTATTGCTGATAAATCTGGAGCCGGTGAGCGTGGGTCTCGCG
GTATCATTGCAGCACTGGGGCCAGATGGTAAGCCCTCCCGTATCGTAGTTATCTACACGACGGGGAGTCA
GGCAACTATGGATGAACGAAATAGACAGATCGCTGAGATAGGTGCCTCACTGATTAAGCATTGGTAACTG
TCAGACCAAGTTTACTCATATATACTTTAGATTGATTTAAAACTTCATTTTTAATTTAAAAGGATCTAGG
TGAAGATCCTTTTTGATAATCTCATGACCAAAATCCCTTAACGTGAGTTTTCGTTCCACTGAGCGTCAGA
CCCCGTAGAAAAGATCAAAGGATCTTCTTGAGATCCTTTTTTTCTGCGCGTAATCTGCTGCTTGCAAACA
AAAAAACCACCGCTACCAGCGGTGGTTTGTTTGCCGGATCAAGAGCTACCAACTCTTTTTCCGAAGGTAA
CTGGCTTCAGCAGAGCGCAGATACCAAATACTGTTCTTCTAGTGTAGCCGTAGTTAGGCCACCACTTCAA
GAACTCTGTAGCACCGCCTACATACCTCGCTCTGCTAATCCTGTTACCAGTGGCTGCTGCCAGTGGCGAT
AAGTCGTGTCTTACCGGGTTGGACTCAAGACGATAGTTACCGGATAAGGCGCAGCGGTCGGGCTGAACGG
GGGGTTCGTGCACACAGCCCAGCTTGGAGCGAACGACCTACACCGAACTGAGATACCTACAGCGTGAGCT
ATGAGAAAGCGCCACGCTTCCCGAAGGGAGAAAGGCGGACAGGTATCCGGTAAGCGGCAGGGTCGGAACA
GGAGAGCGCACGAGGGAGCTTCCAGGGGGAAACGCCTGGTATCTTTATAGTCCTGTCGGGTTTCGCCACC
TCTGACTTGAGCGTCGATTTTTGTGATGCTCGTCAGGGGGGCGGAGCCTATGGAAAAACGCCAGCAACGC
GGCCTTTTTACGGTTCCTGGCCTTTTGCTGGCCTTTTGCTCACATGTTCTTTCCTGCGTTATCCCCTGAT
TCTGTGGATAACCGTATTACCGCCTTTGAGTGAGCTGATACCGCTCGCCGCAGCCGAACGACCGAGCGCA
GCGAGTCAGTGAGCGAGGAAGCGGAAGAGCGCCCAATACGCAAACCGCCTCTCCCCGCGCGTTGGCCGAT
TCATTAATGCAGCTGGCACGACAGGTTTCCCGACTGGAAAGCGGGCAGTGAGCGCAACGCAATTAATGTG
AGTTAGCTCACTCATTAGGCACCCCAGGCTTTACACTTTATGCTTCCGGCTCGTATGTTGTGTGGAATTG
TGAGCGGATAACAATTTCACACAGGAAACAGCTATGACCATGATTACGCCAAGCGCGCAATTAACCCTCA
CTAAAGGGAACAAAAGCTGGAGCTGCAAGCTTAATGTAGTCTTATGCAATACTCTTGTAGTCTTGCAACA
TGGTAACGATGAGTTAGCAACATGCCTTACAAGGAGAGAAAAAGCACCGTGCATGCCGATTGGTGGAAGT
AAGGTGGTACGATCGTGCCTTATTAGGAAGGCAACAGACGGGTCTGACATGGATTGGACGAACCACTGAA
TTGCCGCATTGCAGAGATATTGTATTTAAGTGCCTAGCTCGATACATAAACGGGTCTCTCTGGTTAGACC
AGATCTGAGCCTGGGAGCTCTCTGGCTAACTAGGGAACCCACTGCTTAAGCCTCAATAAAGCTTGCCTTG
AGTGCTTCAAGTAGTGTGTGCCCGTCTGTTGTGTGACTCTGGTAACTAGAGATCCCTCAGACCCTTTTAG
TCAGTGTGGAAAATCTCTAGCAGTGGCGCCCGAACAGGGACTTGAAAGCGAAAGGGAAACCAGAGGAGCT
CTCTCGACGCAGGACTCGGCTTGCTGAAGCGCGCACGGCAAGAGGCGAGGGGCGGCGACTGGTGAGTACG
CCAAAAATTTTGACTAGCGGAGGCTAGAAGGAGAGAGATGGGTGCGAGAGCGTCAGTATTAAGCGGGGGA
GAATTAGATCGCGATGGGAAAAAATTCGGTTAAGGCCAGGGGGAAAGAAAAAATATAAATTAAAACATAT
AGTATGGGCAAGCAGGGAGCTAGAACGATTCGCAGTTAATCCTGGCCTGTTAGAAACATCAGAAGGCTGT
AGACAAATACTGGGACAGCTACAACCATCCCTTCAGACAGGATCAGAAGAACTTAGATCATTATATAATA
CAGTAGCAACCCTCTATTGTGTGCATCAAAGGATAGAGATAAAAGACACCAAGGAAGCTTTAGACAAGAT
AGAGGAAGAGCAAAACAAAAGTAAGACCACCGCACAGCAAGCGGCCGCTGATCTTCAGACCTGGAGGAGG
AGATATGAGGGACAATTGGAGAAGTGAATTATATAAATATAAAGTAGTAAAAATTGAACCATTAGGAGTA
GCACCCACCAAGGCAAAGAGAAGAGTGGTGCAGAGAGAAAAAAGAGCAGTGGGAATAGGAGCTTTGTTCC
TTGGGTTCTTGGGAGCAGCAGGAAGCACTATGGGCGCAGCGTCAATGACGCTGACGGTACAGGCCAGACA
ATTATTGTCTGGTATAGTGCAGCAGCAGAACAATTTGCTGAGGGCTATTGAGGCGCAACAGCATCTGTTG
CAACTCACAGTCTGGGGCATCAAGCAGCTCCAGGCAAGAATCCTGGCTGTGGAAAGATACCTAAAGGATC
AACAGCTCCTGGGGATTTGGGGTTGCTCTGGAAAACTCATTTGCACCACTGCTGTGCCTTGGAATGCTAG
TTGGAGTAATAAATCTCTGGAACAGATTTGGAATCACACGACCTGGATGGAGTGGGACAGAGAAATTAAC
AATTACACAAGCTTAATACACTCCTTAATTGAAGAATCGCAAAACCAGCAAGAAAAGAATGAACAAGAAT
TATTGGAATTAGATAAATGGGCAAGTTTGTGGAATTGGTTTAACATAACAAATTGGCTGTGGTATATAAA
ATTATTCATAATGATAGTAGGAGGCTTGGTAGGTTTAAGAATAGTTTTTGCTGTACTTTCTATAGTGAAT
AGAGTTAGGCAGGGATATTCACCATTATCGTTTCAGACCCACCTCCCAACCCCGAGGGGACCCAGAGAGG
GCCTATTTCCCATGATTCCTTCATATTTGCATATACGATACAAGGCTGTTAGAGAGATAATTAGAATTAA
TTTGACTGTAAACACAAAGATATTAGTACAAAATACGTGACGTAGAAAGTAATAATTTCTTGGGTAGTTT
GCAGTTTTAAAATTATGTTTTAAAATGGACTATCATATGCTTACCGTAACTTGAAAGTATTTCGATTTCT
TGGCTTTATATATCTTGTGGAAAGGACGAAACACCGAGAACATTCAACCAAACTGTGTTTTAGAGCTAGA
AATAGCAAGTTAAAATAAGGCTAGTCCGTTATCAACTTGAAAAAGTGGCACCGAGTCGGTGCTTTTTTAA
GCTTGGCGTAACTAGATCTTGAGACAAATGGCAGTATTCATCCACAATTTTAAAAGAAAAGGGGGGATTG
GGGGGTACAGTGCAGGGGAAAGAATAGTAGACATAATAGCAACAGACATACAAACTAAAGAATTACAAAA
ACAAATTACAAAAATTCAAAATTTTCGGGTTTATTACAGGGACAGCAGAGATCCACTTTGGCGCCGGCTC
GAGGGGG
