>Addgene plasmid #76919 | PRKG2 gRNA (BRDN0001147547) | depositor partial sequence | sequence record 144379 | Target Sequence
AGAACATTCAACCAAACTGT
