>Addgene plasmid #76919 | PRKG2 gRNA (BRDN0001147547) | addgene partial sequence | sequence record 186761 | hU6-F
AGAAAGTAATAATTTCTTGGGTAGTTTGCAGTTTTAAAATTATGTTTTAAAATGGACTATCATATGCTTA
CCGTAACTTGAAAGTATTTCGATTTCTTGGCTTTATATATCTTGTGGAAAGGACGAAACACCGAGAACAT
TCAACCAAACTGTGTTTTAGAGCTAGAAATAGCAAGTTAAAATAAGGCTAGTCCGTTATCAACTTGAAAA
AGTGGCACCGAGTCGGTGCTTTTTTAAGCTTGGCGTAACTAGATCTTGAGACAAATGGCAGTATTCATCC
ACAATTTTAAAAGAAAAGGGGGGATTGGGGGGTACAGTGCAGGGGAAAGAATAGTAGACATAATAGCAAC
AGACATACAAACTAAAGAATTACAAAAACAAATTACAAAAATTCAAAATTTTCGGGTTTATTACAGGGAC
AGCAGAGATCCACTTTGGCGCCGGCTCGAGGGGGCCCGGGTGCAAAGATGGATAAAGTTTTAAACAGAGA
GGAATCTTTGCAGCTAATGGACCTTCTAGGTCTTGAAAGGAGTGGGAATTGGCTCCGGTGCCCGTCAGTG
GGCAGAGCGC
